Addgene plasmid #152367: pGBW-m4133629
Purpose: Mammalian expression plasmid for SARS-CoV-2 ORF8 protein
Depositing lab: Ginkgo Bioworks & Benjie Chen. Depositing organization: Ginkgo Bioworks.
Backbone
  Vector backbone: pTwist_CMV_Hygro_6
  Backbone size w/o insert (bp): 6525
  Vector type: Mammalian Expression
  Selectable markers: Hygromycin
Growth in bacteria
  Bacterial resistance: Ampicillin, 100 μg/mL
  Growth temperature: 37°C
  Growth strain: DH5alpha
  Copy number: High Copy
Gene/Insert
  Gene/Insert name: SARS-CoV-2 ORF8 protein
  Species: Severe acute respiratory syndrome coronavirus 2
  Insert size (bp): 359
  Mutation: wt
  Entrez Gene: ORF8 (a.k.a. GU280_gp09)
  Promoter: CMV
  Tag / fusion protein: Cleavable TEV;V5 (C terminal on backbone)
  Cloning method: Unknown
Resource information
  A portion of this plasmid was derived from a plasmid made by: GinkgoBioworks
Depositor comments: NCBI reference sequence: YP_009724396.1
How to cite: pGBW-m4133629 was a gift from Ginkgo Bioworks & Benjie Chen (Addgene plasmid # 152367 ; http://n2t.net/addgene:152367 ; RRID:Addgene_152367)
