[The description below was written by a language model from this plasmid's Addgene catalogue record and pLannotate feature annotations shown in this document.]
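Description:
pGBW-m4133629 is a mammalian expression plasmid carrying the wild-type ORF8 coding sequence of SARS-CoV-2 in the pTwist_CMV_Hygro_6 backbone. It is maintained in E. coli as a high-copy plasmid through a ColE1/pUC-type origin and selected with ampicillin via a full-length β-lactamase gene. A short additional bla fragment is also annotated and appears to be a backbone remnant. For selection in mammalian cells, a separate cassette places the hygromycin B phosphotransferase gene under the human ubiquitin C promoter, followed by a synthetic polyadenylation signal.

The ORF8 open reading frame sits at the start of the circular sequence record, immediately downstream of the CMV immediate-early enhancer and promoter elements annotated at the end of the record, so that CMV drives its transcription across the numbering origin. The annotation software calls the promoter region as a fragment plus a truncated CMVd2 form, whereas the catalogue simply lists it as CMV. An SV40 polyadenylation signal lies downstream of the insert. The catalogue states that the backbone supplies a C-terminal V5 epitope tag preceded by a TEV protease cleavage site. These are not individually annotated in the feature table, though there is unannotated space between the ORF8 coding region and the poly(A) signal where they would be expected. The expression unit is flanked by short 5' and 3' β-globin insulator elements, and by bacterial T7 and rrnG terminators that help isolate it from read-through transcription.

ORF8 is an accessory protein implicated in modulating host immune responses, including IL-17 receptor engagement. The construct suits transient or hygromycin-selected stable expression of tagged ORF8 in mammalian cells, with V5 allowing detection or pull-down and the TEV site allowing tag removal.
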