Features (pLannotate 1.2.2; 19 found; start..end, strand, type, name):
      5..367     +  CDS            NS8_SARS2: Experimental evidence at protein level: Swiss-Prot protein existence level 1. Plays a role in modulating host immune response (PubMed:31986261). Binds to IL17RA receptor, leading to IL17 pathway activation and an increased secretion of pro-inflammatory factors. Contributes to cytokine storm during COVID-19 infection. From Severe acute respiratory syndrome coronavirus 2 (2019-nCoV) (SARS-CoV-2).
    499..620     -  polyA_signal   SV40 poly(A) signal: SV40 polyadenylation signal
    643..712     -  CDS            large T antigen (fragment): large T antigen from SV40 (simian virus 40)
    735..781     +  terminator     T7 terminator: transcription terminator for bacteriophage T7 RNA polymerase
    811..947     +  terminator     rrnG terminator: transcription terminator from the E. coli ribosomal RNA rrnG operon (Albrechtsen et al., 1991)
    992..1063    +  misc_feature   3' β-globin insulator: insulator downstream of the human β-globin locus (Farrell et al., 2002)
   1289..1877    -  rep_origin     ori: high-copy-number ColE1/pMB1/pBR322/pUC origin of replication
   2049..2113    -  CDS            bla(M) (fragment): β-lactamase lacking the signal sequence; bla(M); allows cytosolic expression of β-lactamase
   2377..3586    +  promoter       UbC promoter: human ubiquitin C promoter
   3596..4617    +  CDS            HygR (fragment): hygromycin B phosphotransferase confers resistance to hygromycin
   4645..4693    +  polyA_signal   poly(A) signal: synthetic polyadenylation signal
   4959..5819    +  CDS            AmpR: β-lactamase; bla; confers resistance to ampicillin, carbenicillin, and related antibiotics
   5832..5968    +  terminator     rrnG terminator: transcription terminator from the E. coli ribosomal RNA rrnG operon (Albrechtsen et al., 1991)
   6113..6184    +  misc_feature   5' β-globin insulator: insulator upstream of the human β-globin locus (Farrell et al., 2002)
   6189..6235    -  terminator     T7 terminator: transcription terminator for bacteriophage T7 RNA polymerase
   6253..6301    -  polyA_signal   poly(A) signal: synthetic polyadenylation signal
   6382..6685    +  enhancer       CMV enhancer: human cytomegalovirus immediate early enhancer
   6758..6775    -  promoter       CMV promoter (fragment): human cytomegalovirus (CMV) immediate early promoter
   6838..6889    +  promoter       CMVd2 promoter: truncated human cytomegalovirus (CMV) immediate early promoter that yields moderately reduced expression relative to the full-length promoter
>Addgene plasmid #152367 | pGBW-m4133629 | depositor full sequence | sequence record 295379 | Full Sequence
CACCATGAAATTCTTAGTGTTTCTTGGGATCATTACAACGGTCGCAGCTTTTCATCAGGAATGCAGCCTA
CAATCGTGTACCCAGCACCAGCCGTACGTTGTGGACGATCCTTGCCCCATCCACTTCTATTCTAAGTGGT
ACATACGGGTAGGCGCGAGGAAGAGTGCACCACTCATTGAGTTGTGTGTGGACGAGGCCGGTTCAAAATC
CCCAATCCAGTATATAGATATTGGAAATTACACTGTCTCCTGTCTGCCCTTCACCATCAACTGCCAAGAA
CCTAAGCTGGGAAGCCTCGTTGTGAGATGCTCTTTTTATGAGGATTTTCTTGAATACCACGACGTCCGTG
TGGTTCTGGACTTCATTGAAAACCTTTACTTTCAGTCGGGGAAACCTATACCCAATCCACTTCTCGGCTT
AGATTCTACCTAAGGATCCGCAGGCCTCTGCTAGCTTGACTGACTGAGATACAGCGTACCTTCAGCTCAC
AGACATGATAAGATACATTGATGAGTTTGGACAAACCACAACTAGAATGCAGTGAAAAAAATGCTTTATT
TGTGAAATTTGTGATGCTATTGCTTTATTTGTAACCATTATAAGCTGCAATAAACAAGTTAACAACAACA
ATTGCATTCATTTTATGTTTCAGGTTCAGGGGGAGGTGTGGGAGGTTTTTTAAAGCAAGTAAAACCTCTA
CAAATGTGGTATTGGCCCATCTCTATCGGTATCGTAGCATAACCCCTTGGGGCCTCTAAACGGGTCTTGA
GGGGTTTTTTGTGCCCCTCGGGCCGGATTGCTATCTACCGGCATTGGCGCAGAAAAAAATGCCTGATGCG
ACGCTGCGCGTCTTATACTCCCACATATGCCAGATTCAGCAACGGATACGGCTTCCCCAACTTGCCCACT
TCCATACGTGTCCTCCTTACCAGAAATTTATCCTTAAGGTCGTCAGCTATCCTGCAGGCGATCTCTCGAT
TTCGATCAAGACATTCCTTTAATGGTCTTTTCTGGACACCACTAGGGGTCAGAAGTAGTTCATCAAACTT
TCTTCCCTCCCTAATCTCATTGGTTACCTTGGGCTATCGAAACTTAATTAACCAGTCAAGTCAGCTACTT
GGCGAGATCGACTTGTCTGGGTTTCGACTACGCTCAGAATTGCGTCAGTCAAGTTCGATCTGGTCCTTGC
TATTGCACCCGTTCTCCGATTACGAGTTTCATTTAAATCATGTGAGCAAAAGGCCAGCAAAAGGCCAGGA
ACCGTAAAAAGGCCGCGTTGCTGGCGTTTTTCCATAGGCTCCGCCCCCCTGACGAGCATCACAAAAATCG
ACGCTCAAGTCAGAGGTGGCGAAACCCGACAGGACTATAAAGATACCAGGCGTTTCCCCCTGGAAGCTCC
CTCGTGCGCTCTCCTGTTCCGACCCTGCCGCTTACCGGATACCTGTCCGCCTTTCTCCCTTCGGGAAGCG
TGGCGCTTTCTCATAGCTCACGCTGTAGGTATCTCAGTTCGGTGTAGGTCGTTCGCTCCAAGCTGGGCTG
TGTGCACGAACCCCCCGTTCAGCCCGACCGCTGCGCCTTATCCGGTAACTATCGTCTTGAGTCCAACCCG
GTAAGACACGACTTATCGCCACTGGCAGCAGCCACTGGTAACAGGATTAGCAGAGCGAGGTATGTAGGCG
GTGCTACAGAGTTCTTGAAGTGGTGGCCTAACTACGGCTACACTAGAAGAACAGTATTTGGTATCTGCGC
TCTGCTGAAGCCAGTTACCTTCGGAAAAAGAGTTGGTAGCTCTTGATCCGGCAAACAAACCACCGCTGGT
AGCGGTGGTTTTTTTGTTTGCAAGCAGCAGATTACGCGCAGAAAAAAAGGATCTCAAGAAGATCCTTTGA
TCTTTTCTACGGGGTCTGACGCTCAGTGGAACGAAAACTCACGTTAAGGGATTTTGGTCATGAGATTATC
AAAAAGGATCTTCACCTAGATCCTTTTAAATTAAAAATGAAGTTTTAAATCAATCTAAAGTATATATGAG
TAAACTTGGTCTGACAGTTACCAATGCTTAATCAGTGAGGCACCTATCTCAGCGATCTGTCTATTTCGTT
CATCCATAGTTGCATTTAAATTTCCGAACTCTCCAAGGCCCTCGTCGGAAAATCTTCAAACCTTTCGTCC
GATCCATCTTGCAGGCTACCTCTCGAACGAACTATCGCAAGTCTCTTGGCCGGCCTTGCGCCTTGGCTAT
TGCTTGGCAGCGCCTATCGCCAGGTATTACTCCAATCCCGAATATCCGAGATCGGGATCACCCGAGAGAA
GTTCAACCTACATCCTCAATCCCGATCTATCCGAGATCCGAGGAATATCGAAATCGGGGCGCGCCTGGCC
TCCGCGCCGGGTTTTGGCGCCTCCCGCGGGCGCCCCCCTCGTCACGGCGAGCGCTGCCACGTCAGACGAA
GGGCGCAGGAGCGTCCTGATCCTTCCGCCCGGACGCTCAGGACAGCGGCCCGCTGCTCATAAGACTCGGC
CTTAGAACCCCAGTATCAGCAGAAGGACATTTTAGGACGGGACTTGGGTGACTCTAGGGCACTGGTTTTC
TTTCCAGAGAGCGGAACAGGCGAGGAAAAGTAGTCCCTTCTCGGCGATTCTGCGGAGGGATCTCCGTGGG
GCGGTGAACGCCGATGATTATATAAGGACGCGCCGGGTGTGGCACAGCTAGTTCCGTCGCAGCCGGGATT
TGGGTCGCGGTTCTTGTTTGTGGATCGCTGTGATCGTCACTTGGTGAGTAGCGGGCTGCTGGGCTGGCCG
GGGCTTTCGTGGCCGCCGGGCCGCTCGGTGGGACGGAAGCGTGTGGAGAGACCGCCAAGGGCTGTAGTCT
GGGTCCGCGAGCAAGGTTGCCCTGAACTGGGGGTTGGGGGGAGCGCAGCAAAATGGCGGCTGTTCCCGAG
TCTTGAATGGAAGACGCTTGTGAGGCGGGCTGTGAGGTCGTTGAAACAAGGTGGGGGGCATGGTGGGCGG
CAAGAACCCAAGGTCTTGAGCCCTTCGCTAATGCGGGAAAGCTCTTATTCGGGTGAGATGGGCTGGGCAC
CATCTGGGGACCCTGACGTGAAGTTTGTCACTGACTGGAGAACTCGGTTTGTCGTCTGTTGCGGGGGCGG
CAGTTATGGCGGTGCCGTTGGGCAGTGCACCCGTACCTTTGGGAGCGCGCGCCCTCGTCGTGTCGTGACG
TCACCCGTTCTGTTGGCTTATAATGCAGGGTGGGGCCACCTGCCGGTAGGTGTGCGGTAGGCTTTTCTCC
GTCGCAGGACGCAGGGTTCGGGCCTAGGGTAGGCTCTCCTGAATCGACAGGCGCCGGACCTCTGGTGAGG
GGAGGGATAAGTGAGGCGTCAGTTTCTTTGGTCGGTTTTATGTACCTATCTTCTTAAGTAGCTGAAGCTC
CGGTTTTGAACTATGCGCTCGGGGTTGGCGAGTGTGTTTTGTGAAGTTTTTTAGGCACCTTTTGAAATGT
AATCATTTGGGTCAATATGTAATTTTCAGTGTTAGACTTGTAAATTGTCCGCTAAATTCTGGCCGTTTTT
GGCTTTTTTGTTAGACAACATGGGTAAAAAGCCTGAACTCACCGCGACGTCTGTCGAGAAGTTTCTGATC
GAAAAGTTCGACAGCGTCTCCGACCTGATGCAGCTCTCGGAGGGCGAAGAATCTCGTGCTTTCAGCTTCG
ATGTAGGAGGGCGTGGATATGTCCTGCGGGTAAATAGCTGCGCCGATGGTTTCTACAAAGATCGTTATGT
TTATCGGCACTTTGCATCCGCCGCGCTCCCGATTCCGGAAGTGCTTGACATTGGGGAGTTCAGCGAGAGC
CTGACCTATTGCATCTCCCGCCGTGCACAGGGTGTCACGTTGCAAGACCTGCCTGAAACCGAACTGCCCG
CTGTTCTGCAGCCGGTCGCGGAGGCAATGGATGCCATCGCTGCCGCCGATCTTAGCCAGACGAGCGGGTT
CGGCCCATTCGGACCGCAAGGAATCGGTCAATACACTACATGGCGTGATTTCATATGCGCGATTGCTGAT
CCCCATGTGTATCACTGGCAAACTGTGATGGACGACACCGTCAGTGCGTCCGTCGCGCAGGCTCTCGATG
AGCTGATGCTTTGGGCCGAGGACTGCCCCGAAGTCCGGCACCTCGTGCACGCGGATTTCGGCTCCAACAA
TGTCCTGACGGACAATGGCCGCATAACAGCGGTCATTGACTGGAGCGAGGCGATGTTCGGGGATTCCCAA
TACGAGGTCGCCAACATCTTCTTCTGGAGGCCGTGGTTGGCTTGTATGGAGCAGCAGACGCGCTACTTCG
AGCGGAGGCATCCGGAGCTTGCAGGATCGCCCCGGCTCCGGGCGTATATGCTCCGCATTGGTCTTGACCA
ACTCTATCAGAGCTTGGTTGACGGCAATTTCGATGATGCAGCTTGGGCGCAGGGTCGATGCGACGCAATC
GTCCGATCCGGAGCCGGGACTGTCGGGCGTACACAAATCGCCCGCAGAAGCGCCGCCGTCTGGACCGATG
GCTGTGTAGAAGTACTCGCCGATAGTGGAAACCGACGCCCCAGCACTCGTCCGAGGGCAAAGGAATAAGC
TAGTATGTAAGCCTAGTCTTAGATAATAAAATCGCTATCCATCGAAGATGGATGTGTGTTGGTTTTTTGT
GTGTGTAACGCTAGGCGCGCCTGGTGTACCGAGAACGATCCTCTCAGTGCGAGTCTCGACGATCCATATC
GTTGCTTGGCAGTCAGCCAGTCGGAATCCAGCTTGGGACCCAGGAAGTCCAATCGTCAGATATTGTACTC
AAGCCTGGTCACGGCAGCGTACCGATCTGTTTAAACCTAGATATTGATAGTCTGATCGGTCAACGTATAA
TCGAGTCCTAGCTTTTGCAAACATCTATCAAGAGACAGGATCAGCAGGAGGCTTTCGCATGAGTATTCAA
CATTTCCGTGTCGCCCTTATTCCCTTTTTTGCGGCATTTTGCCTTCCTGTTTTTGCTCACCCAGAAACGC
TGGTGAAAGTAAAAGATGCTGAAGATCAGTTGGGTGCGCGAGTGGGTTACATCGAACTGGATCTCAACAG
CGGTAAGATCCTTGAGAGTTTTCGCCCCGAAGAACGCTTTCCAATGATGAGCACTTTTAAAGTTCTGCTA
TGTGGCGCGGTATTATCCCGTATTGACGCCGGGCAAGAGCAACTCGGTCGCCGCATACACTATTCTCAGA
ATGACTTGGTTGAGTATTCACCAGTCACAGAAAAGCATCTTACGGATGGCATGACAGTAAGAGAATTATG
CAGTGCTGCCATAACCATGAGTGATAACACTGCGGCCAACTTACTTCTGACAACGATTGGAGGACCGAAG
GAGCTAACCGCTTTTTTGCACAACATGGGGGATCATGTAACTCGCCTTGATCGTTGGGAACCGGAGCTGA
ATGAAGCCATACCAAACGACGAGCGTGACACCACGATGCCTGTAGCAATGGCAACAACCTTGCGTAAACT
ATTAACTGGCGAACTACTTACTCTAGCTTCCCGGCAACAGTTGATAGACTGGATGGAGGCGGATAAAGTT
GCAGGACCACTTCTGCGCTCGGCCCTTCCGGCTGGCTGGTTTATTGCTGATAAATCTGGAGCCGGTGAGC
GTGGGTCTCGCGGTATCATTGCAGCACTGGGGCCAGATGGTAAGCCCTCCCGTATCGTAGTTATCTACAC
GACGGGGAGTCAGGCAACTATGGATGAACGAAATAGACAGATCGCTGAGATAGGTGCCTCACTGATTAAG
CATTGGTAACCGATTCTAGGTGCATTGGCGCAGAAAAAAATGCCTGATGCGACGCTGCGCGTCTTATACT
CCCACATATGCCAGATTCAGCAACGGATACGGCTTCCCCAACTTGCCCACTTCCATACGTGTCCTCCTTA
CCAGAAATTTATCCTTAAGATCGTTTAAACTCGACTCTGGCTCTATCGAATCTCCGTCGTTTCGAGCTTA
CGCGAACAGCCGTGGCGCTCATTTGCTCGTCGGGCATCGAATCTCGTCAGCTATCGTCAGCTTACCTTTT
TGGCAGCGATCGCGGCTCCCGACATCTTGGACCATTAGCTCCACAGGTATCTTCTTCCCTCTAGTGGTCA
TAACAGCAGCTTCAGCTACCTCTCAATTCAAAAAACCCCTCAAGACCCGTTTAGAGGCCCCAAGGGGTTA
TGCTATCAATCGTTGCGTTACACACACAAAAAACCAACACACATCCATCTTCGATGGATAGCGATTTTAT
TATCTAACTGCTGATCGAGTGTAGCCAGATCTAGTAATCAATTACGGGGTCATTAGTTCATAGCCCATAT
ATGGAGTTCCGCGTTACATAACTTACGGTAAATGGCCCGCCTGGCTGACCGCCCAACGACCCCCGCCCAT
TGACGTCAATAATGACGTATGTTCCCATAGTAACGCCAATAGGGACTTTCCATTGACGTCAATGGGTGGA
GTATTTACGGTAAACTGCCCACTTGGCAGTACATCAAGTGTATCATATGCCAAGTACGCCCCCTATTGAC
GTCAATGACGGTAAATGGCCCGCCTGGCATTATGCCCAGTACATGACCTTATGGGACTTTCCTACTTGGC
AGTACATCTACGTATTAGTCATCGCTATTACCATGCTGATGCGGTTTTGGCAGTACATCAATGGGCGTGG
ATAGCGGTTTGACTCACGGGGATTTCCAAGTCTCCACCCCATTGACGTCAATGGGAGTTTGTTTTGGCAC
CAAAATCAACGGGACTTTCCAAAATGTCGTAACAACTCCGCCCCATTGACGCAAATGGGCGGTAGGCGTG
TACGGTGGGAGGTCTATATAAGCAGAGCTGGTTTAGTGAACCGTCAGATCAGATCTTTGTCGATCCTACC
ATCCACTCGACACACCCGCCAGCGGCCGC
